>Addgene plasmid #56621 | mVenus-PCNA-19-SV40NLS-4 | addgene full sequence | sequence record 210810 | Addgene NGS Result
CATGTTCTTTCCTGCGTTATCCCCTGATTCTGTGGATAACCGTATTACCGCCATGCATTAGTTATTAATA
GTAATCAATTACGGGGTCATTAGTTCATAGCCCATATATGGAGTTCCGCGTTACATAACTTACGGTAAAT
GGCCCGCCTGGCTGACCGCCCAACGACCCCCGCCCATTGACGTCAATAATGACGTATGTTCCCATAGTAA
CGCCAATAGGGACTTTCCATTGACGTCAATGGGTGGAGTATTTACGGTAAACTGCCCACTTGGCAGTACA
TCAAGTGTATCATATGCCAAGTACGCCCCCTATTGACGTCAATGACGGTAAATGGCCCGCCTGGCATTAT
GCCCAGTACATGACCTTATGGGACTTTCCTACTTGGCAGTACATCTACGTATTAGTCATCGCTATTACCA
TGGTGATGCGGTTTTGGCAGTACATCAATGGGCGTGGATAGCGGTTTGACTCACGGGGATTTCCAAGTCT
CCACCCCATTGACGTCAATGGGAGTTTGTTTTGGCACCAAAATCAACGGGACTTTCCAAAATGTCGTAAC
AACTCCGCCCCATTGACGCAAATGGGCGGTAGGCGTGTACGGTGGGAGGTCTATATAAGCAGAGCTGGTT
TAGTGAACCGTCAGATCCGCTAGCCACCATGGATCCAAAAAAGAAGAGAAAGGTAGATCCAAAAAAGAAG
AGAAAGGTAGATCCAAAAAAGAAGAGAAAGGTACCGGTCGCCACCATGGTGAGCAAGGGCGAGGAGCTGT
TCACCGGGGTGGTGCCCATCCTGGTCGAGCTGGACGGCGACGTAAACGGCCACAAGTTCAGCGTGTCCGG
CGAGGGCGAGGGCGATGCCACCTACGGCAAGCTGACCCTGAAGCTGATCTGCACCACCGGCAAGCTGCCC
GTGCCCTGGCCCACCCTCGTGACCACCCTGGGCTACGGCCTGCAGTGCTTCGCCCGCTACCCCGACCACA
TGAAGCAGCACGACTTCTTCAAGTCCGCCATGCCCGAAGGCTACGTCCAGGAGCGCACCATCTTCTTCAA
GGACGACGGCAACTACAAGACCCGCGCCGAGGTGAAGTTCGAGGGCGACACCCTGGTGAACCGCATCGAG
CTGAAGGGCATCGACTTCAAGGAGGACGGCAACATCCTGGGGCACAAGCTGGAGTACAACTACAACAGCC
ACAACGTCTATATCACCGCCGACAAGCAGAAGAACGGCATCAAGGCCAACTTCAAGATCCGCCACAACAT
CGAGGACGGCGGCGTGCAGCTCGCCGACCACTACCAGCAGAACACCCCCATCGGCGACGGCCCCGTGCTG
CTGCCCGACAACCACTACCTGAGCTACCAGTCCAAACTGAGCAAAGACCCCAACGAGAAGCGCGATCACA
TGGTCCTGCTGGAGTTCGTGACCGCCGCCGGGATCACTCTCGGCATGGACGAGCTGTACAAGTCCGGAGA
AGGGCAAGGGCAAGGGCAAGGGCCGGGCCGCGGCTACGCGTATCGATCCATGTTCGAGGCGCGCCTGGTC
CAGGGCTCCATCCTCAAGAAGGTGTTGGAGGCACTCAAGGACCTCATCAACGAGGCCTGCTGGGATATTA
GCTCCAGCGGTGTAAACCTGCAGAGCATGGACTCGTCCCACGTCTCTTTGGTGCAGCTCACCCTGCGGTC
TGAGGGCTTCGACACCTACCGCTGCGACCGCAACCTGGCCATGGGCGTGAACCTCACCAGTATGTCCAAA
ATACTAAAATGCGCCGGCAATGAAGATATCATTACACTAAGGGCCGAAGATAACGCGGATACCTTGGCGC
TAGTATTTGAAGCACCAAACCAGGAGAAAGTTTCAGACTATGAAATGAAGTTGATGGATTTAGATGTTGA
ACAACTTGGAATTCCAGAACAGGAGTACAGCTGTGTAGTAAAGATGCCTTCTGGTGAATTTGCACGTATA
TGCCGAGATCTCAGCCATATTGGAGATGCTGTTGTAATTTCCTGTGCAAAAGACGGAGTGAAATTTTCTG
CAAGTGGAGAACTTGGAAATGGAAACATTAAATTGTCACAGACAAGTAATGTCGATAAAGAGGAGGAAGC
TGTTACCATAGAGATGAATGAACCAGTTCAACTAACTTTTGCACTGAGGTACCTGAACTTCTTTACAAAA
GCCACTCCACTCTCTTCAACGGTGACACTCAGTATGTCTGCAGATGTACCCCTTGTTGTAGAGTATAAAA
TTGCGGATATGGGACACTTAAAATACTACTTGGCTCCCAAGATCGAGGATGAAGAAGGATCTTAGGGATC
CACCGGATCTAGATAACTGATCATAATCAGCCATACCACATTTGTAGAGGTTTTACTTGCTTTAAAAAAC
CTCCCACACCTCCCCCTGAACCTGAAACATAAAATGAATGCAATTGTTGTTGTTAACTTGTTTATTGCAG
CTTATAATGGTTACAAATAAAGCAATAGCATCACAAATTTCACAAATAAAGCATTTTTTTCACTGCATTC
TAGTTGTGGTTTGTCCAAACTCATCAATGTATCTTAACGCGTAAATTGTAAGCGTTAATATTTTGTTAAA
ATTCGCGTTAAATTTTTGTTAAATCAGCTCATTTTTTAACCAATAGGCCGAAATCGGCAAAATCCCTTAT
AAATCAAAAGAATAGACCGAGATAGGGT
[37 nt withheld, positions 2689-2725]
AAAGAACGTGGACTCCAACGTCAAAGG
[49 nt withheld, positions 2753-2801]
T
[91 nt withheld, positions 2803-2893]
G
[124 nt withheld, positions 2895-3018]
CAGGTGGCACTTTTCGGGGAAATGTGCGCGGAACCCCTATTTGTTTATTTTTCTAAATACATTCAAATAT
GTATCCGCTCATGAGACAATAACCCTGATAAATGCTTCAATAATATTGAAAAAGGAAGAGTCCTGAGGCG
GAAAGAACCAGCTGTGGAATGTGTGTCAGTTAGGGTGTGGAAAGTCCCCAGGCTCCCCAGCAGGCAGAAG
TATGCAAAGCATGCATCTCAATTAGTCAGCAACCAGGTGTGGAAAGTCCCCAGGCTCCCCAGCAGGCAGA
AGTATGCAAAGCATGCATCTCAATTAGTCAGCAACCATAGTCCCGCCCCTAACTCCGCCCATCCCGCCCC
TAACTCCGCCCAGTTCCGCCCATTCTCCGCCCCATGGCTGACTAATTTTTTTTATTTATGCAGAGGCCGA
GGCCGCCTCGGCCTCTGAGCTATTCCAGAAGTAGTGAGGAGGCTTTTTTGGAGGCCTAGGCTTTTGCAAA
GATCGATCAAGAGACAGGATGAGGATCGTTTCGCATGATTGAACAAGATGGATTGCACGCAGGTTCTCCG
GCCGCTTGGGTGGAGAGGCTATTCGGCTATGACTGGGCACAACAGACAATCGGCTGCTCTGATGCCGCCG
TGTTCCGGCTGTCAGCGCAGGGGCGCCCGGTTCTTTTTGTCAAGACCGACCTGTCCGGTGCCCTGAATGA
ACTGCAAGACGAGGCAGCGCGGCTATCGTGGCTGGCCACGACGGGCGTTCCTTGCGCAGCTGTGCTCGAC
GTTGTCACTGAAGCGGGAAGGGACTGGCTGCTATTGGGCGAAGTGCCGGGGCAGGATCTCCTGTCATCTC
ACCTTGCTCCTGCCGAGAAAGTATCCATCATGGCTGATGCAATGCGGCGGCTGCATACGCTTGATCCGGC
TACCTGCCCATTCGACCACCAAGCGAAACATCGCATCGAGCGAGCACGTACTCGGATGGAAGCCGGTCTT
GTCGATCAGGATGATCTGGACGAAGAGCATCAGGGGCTCGCGCCAGCCGAACTGTTCGCCAGGCTCAAGG
CGAGCATGCCCGACGGCGAGGATCTCGTCGTGACCCATGGCGATGCCTGCTTGCCGAATATCATGGTGGA
AAATGGCCGCTTTTCTGGATTCATCGACTGTGGCCGGCTGGGTGTGGCGGACCGCTATCAGGACATAGCG
TTGGCTACCCGTGATATTGCTGAAGAGCTTGGCGGCGAATGGGCTGACCGCTTCCTCGTGCTTTACGGTA
TCGCCGCTCCCGATTCGCAGCGCATCGCCTTCTATCGCCTTCTTGACGAGTTCTTCTGAGCGGGACTCTG
GGGTTCGAAATGACCGACCAAGCGACGCCCAACCTGCCATCACGAGATTTCGATTCCACCGCCGCCTTCT
ATGAAAGGTTGGGCTTCGGAATCGTTTTCCGGGACGCCGGCTGGATGATCCTCCAGCGCGGGGATCTCAT
GCTGGAGTTCTTCGCCCACCCTAGGGGGAGGCTAACTGAAACACGGAAGGAGACAATACCGGAAGGAACC
CGCGCTATGACGGCAATAAAAAGACAGAATAAAACGCACGGTGTTGGGTCGTTTGTTCATAAACGCGGGG
TTCGGTCCCAGGGCTGGCACTCTGTCGATACCCCACCGAGACCCCATTGGGGCCAATACGCCCGCGTTTC
TTCCTTTTCCCCACCCCACCCCCCAAGTTCGGGTGAAGGCCCAGGGCTCGCAGCCAACGTCGGGGCGGCA
GGCCCTGCCATAGCCTCAGGTTACTCATATATACTTTAGATTGATTTAAAACTTCATTTTTAATTTAAAA
GGATCTAGGTGAAGATCCTTTTTGATAATCTCATGACCAAAATCCCTTAACGTGAGTTTTCGTTCCACTG
AGCGTCAGACCCCGTAGAAAAGATCAAAGGATCTTCTTGAGATCCTTTTTTTCTGCGCGTAATCTGCTGC
TTGCAAACAAAAAAACCACCGCTACCAGCGGTGGTTTGTTTGCCGGATCAAGAGCTACCAACTCTTTTTC
CGAAGGTAACTGGCTTCAGCAGAGCGCAGATACCAAATACTGTTCTTCTAGTGTAGCCGTAGTTAGGCCA
CCACTTCAAGAACTCTGTAGCACCGCCTACATACCTCGCTCTGCTAATCCTGTTACCAGTGGCTGCTGCC
AGTGGCGATAAGTCGTGTCTTACCGGGTTGGACTCAAGACGATAGTTACCGGATAAGGCGCAGCGGTCGG
GCTGAACGGGGGGTTCGTGCACACAGCCCAGCTTGGAGCGAACGACCTACACCGAACTGAGATACCTACA
GCGTGAGCTATGAGAAAGCGCCACGCTTCCCGAAGGGAGAAAGGCGGACAGGTATCCGGTAAGCGGCAGG
GTCGGAACAGGAGAGCGCACGAGGGAGCTTCCAGGGGGAAACGCCTGGTATCTTTATAGTCCTGTCGGGT
TTCGCCACCTCTGACTTGAGCGTCGATTTTTGTGATGCTCGTCAGGGGGGCGGAGCCTATGGAAAAACGC
CAGCAACGCGGCCTTTTTACGGTTCCTGGCCTTTTGCTGGCCTTTTGCTCA
Features (pLannotate 1.2.2; 18 found; start..end, strand, type, name):
      1..51      +  rep_origin     RSF ori (fragment): Plasmids containing the RSF 1030 origin of replication can be propagated in E. coli cells that contain additional plasmids with compatible origins.
    119..422     +  enhancer       CMV enhancer: human cytomegalovirus immediate early enhancer
    423..626     +  promoter       CMV promoter: human cytomegalovirus (CMV) immediate early promoter
    665..685     +  CDS            SV40 NLS: nuclear localization signal of SV40 (simian virus 40) large T antigen
    689..709     +  CDS            SV40 NLS: nuclear localization signal of SV40 (simian virus 40) large T antigen
    713..733     +  CDS            SV40 NLS: nuclear localization signal of SV40 (simian virus 40) large T antigen
    746..1462    +  CDS            mVenus: mVenus is a basic (constitutively fluorescent) yellow fluorescent protein published in 2006, derived from Aequorea victoria. It is reported to be a rapidly-maturing monomer with moderate acid sensitivity.
   1520..2302    +  CDS            PCNA: PCNA_HUMAN - Experimental evidence at protein level: Swiss-Prot protein existence level 1. Auxiliary protein of DNA polymerase delta and is involved in the control of eukaryotic DNA replication by increasing the polymerase's processibility during elongation of the leading strand. Induces a robust stimulatory effect on the 3'-5' exonuclease and 3'- phosphodiesterase, but not apurinic-apyrimidinic (AP) endonuclease, APEX2 activities. Has to be loaded onto DNA in order to be able to stimulate APEX2. Plays a key role in DNA damage response (DDR) by being conveniently positioned at the replication
   2328..2412    +  CDS            large T antigen (fragment): large T antigen from SV40 (simian virus 40)
   2435..2556    +  polyA_signal   SV40 poly(A) signal: SV40 polyadenylation signal
   2590..3018    -  rep_origin     f1 ori (sequence partly withheld): f1 bacteriophage origin of replication; arrow indicates direction of (+) strand synthesis
   3045..3149    +  promoter       AmpR promoter: bla
   3151..3508    +  promoter       SV40 promoter: SV40 enhancer and early promoter
   3543..4337    +  CDS            NeoR/KanR: aminoglycoside phosphotransferase from Tn5; aph(3')-II (or nptII); confers resistance to neomycin, kanamycin, and G418 (Geneticin®)
   4358..4510    +  CDS            ble (fragment): BLE_KLEPN - Experimental evidence at protein level: Swiss-Prot protein existence level 1. Binding protein with a strong affinity to the bleomycin family of antibiotics. Binds to CL990; an antimitotic-antibiotic compound. From Klebsiella pneumoniae.
   4569..4616    +  polyA_signal   HSV TK poly(A) signal: herpes simplex virus thymidine kinase polyadenylation signal (Cole and Stacy, 1985)
   4707..4723    -  polyA_signal   bGH poly(A) signal (fragment): bovine growth hormone polyadenylation signal
   4945..5533    +  rep_origin     ori: high-copy-number ColE1/pMB1/pBR322/pUC origin of replication
