[The description below was written by a language model from this plasmid's Addgene catalogue record and pLannotate feature annotations shown in this document.]
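Description:
mVenus-PCNA-19-SV40NLS-4 is a mammalian expression plasmid of about 5.6 kb that produces a nuclear-targeted yellow fluorescent fusion of human PCNA. It is built on an mVenus fluorescent-protein backbone. A high-copy ColE1/pUC-type origin supports propagation in E. coli, and an f1 phage origin is also present. A single NeoR/KanR gene (Tn5 aminoglycoside phosphotransferase) serves both hosts. A bacterial bla-type promoter drives it for kanamycin selection in E. coli, and the adjacent SV40 enhancer/early promoter drives it for G418 selection of transfected mammalian cells, with an HSV TK polyadenylation signal downstream. The short RSF ori, ble, bGH poly(A) and large T antigen fragments in the annotation appear to be partial matches to backbone sequence rather than functional elements.

The expression cassette is driven by the human CMV immediate-early enhancer and promoter and terminated by the SV40 poly(A) signal. According to the feature table, the open reading frame starts with three tandem copies of the SV40 large T antigen nuclear localization signal. These are followed by mVenus, a rapidly maturing monomeric yellow fluorescent protein derived from Aequorea victoria, and then by human PCNA, separated from mVenus by a gap of 57 nucleotides. The "19" in the name probably refers to this linker's length in amino acids, though the record does not say so. PCNA is the sliding-clamp processivity factor for DNA polymerase delta and also participates in the DNA damage response. The catalogue lists the purpose simply as nuclear localization, with excitation at 515 nm and emission at 528 nm. The construct therefore serves as a fluorescent nuclear marker for imaging PCNA in mammalian cells.
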