Addgene plasmid #56621: mVenus-PCNA-19-SV40NLS-4
Purpose: Localization: Nucleus, Excitation: 515, Emission: 528
Depositing lab: Michael Davidson. Depositing organization: Florida State University, Tallahassee.
Backbone
  Vector backbone: mVenus
  Backbone size w/o insert (bp): 4750
  Vector type: Mammalian Expression
  Selectable markers: Neomycin (select with G418)
Growth in bacteria
  Bacterial resistance: Kanamycin, 50 μg/mL
  Growth temperature: 37°C
  Growth strain: DH5alpha
  Copy number: High Copy
Gene/Insert
  Gene/Insert name: PCNA-19 (alt name: NM_002592.2)
  Species: H. sapiens (human)
  Entrez Gene: PCNA (a.k.a. ATLD2)
  Promoter: CMV
  Tag / fusion protein: mVenus (N terminal on insert); 3xSV40NLS (N terminal on insert)
  Cloning method: Unknown
  Sequencing primers: 5′ CMV-F; 3′ SV40pA-R
Terms and licenses: Academic/Nonprofit Terms; Industry Terms
Depositor comments: . Excitation = 515; Emission = 528
How to cite: mVenus-PCNA-19-SV40NLS-4 was a gift from Michael Davidson (Addgene plasmid # 56621 ; http://n2t.net/addgene:56621 ; RRID:Addgene_56621)
