>Addgene plasmid #56621 | mVenus-PCNA-19-SV40NLS-4 | depositor partial sequence | sequence record 87509 | insert sequence
GACGTCAGATCCGCTAGCCCCATGGATCCAAAAAAGAAGAGAAAGGTAGATCCAAAAAAGAAGAGAAAGG
TAGATCCAAAAAAGAAGAGAAAGGTACCGGTCGCCACCATGGTGAGCAAGGGCGAGGAGCTGTTCACCGG
GGTGGTGCCCATCCTGGTCGAGCTGGACGGCGACGTAAACGGCCACAAGTTCAGCGTGTCCGGCGAGGGC
GAGGGCGATGCCACCTACGGCAAGCTGACCCTGAAGCTGATCTGCACCACCGGCAAGCTGCCCGTGCCCT
GGCCCACCCTCGTGACCACCCTGGGCTACGGCCTGCAGTGCTTCGCCCGCTACCCCGACCACATGAAGCA
GCACGACTTCTTCAAGTCCGCCATGCCCGAAGGCTACGTCCAGGAGCGCACCATCTTCTTCAAGGACGAC
GGCAACTACAAGACCCGCGCCGAGGTGAAGTTCGAGGGCGACACCCTGGTGAACCGCATCGAGCTGAAGG
GCATCGACTTCAAGGAGGACGGCAACATCCTGGGGCACAAGCTGGAGTACAACTACAACAGCCACAACGT
CTATATCACCGCCGACAAGCAGAAGAACGGCATCAAGGCCAACTTCAAGATCCGCCACAACATCGAGGAC
GGCGGCGTGCAGCTCGCCGACCACTACCAGCAGAACACCCCCATCGGCGACGGCCCCGTGCTGCTGCCCG
ACAACCACTACCTGAGCTACCAGTCCAAACTGAGCAAAGACCCCAACGAGAAGCGCGATCACATGGTCCT
GCTGGAGTTCGTGACCGCCGCCGGGATCACTCTCGGCATGGACGAGCTGTACAAGTCCGGAGAAGGGCAA
GGGCAAGGGCAAGGGCCGGGCCGCGGCTACGCGTATCGATCCATGTTCGAGGCGCGCCTGGTCCAGGGCT
CCATCCTCAAGAAGGTGTTGGAGGCACTCAAGGACCTCATCAACGAGGCCTGCTGGGATATTAGCTCCAG
CGGTGTAAACCTGCAGAGCATGGACTCGTCCCACGTCTCTTTGGTGCAGCTCACCCTGCGGTCTGAGGGC
TTCGACACCTACCGCTGCGACCGCAACCTGGCCATGGGCGTGAACCTCACCAGTATGTCCAAAATACTAA
AATGCGCCGGCAATGAAGATATCATTACACTAAGGGCCGAAGATAACGCGGATACCTTGGCGCTAGTATT
TGAAGCACCAAACCAGGAGAAAGTTTCAGACTATGAAATGAAGTTGATGGATTTAGATGTTGAACAACTT
GGAATTCCAGAACAGGAGTACAGCTGTGTAGTAAAGATGCCTTCTGGTGAATTTGCACGTATATGCCGAG
ATCTCAGCCATATTGGAGATGCTGTTGTAATTTCCTGTGCAAAAGACGGAGTGAAATTTTCTGCAAGTGG
AGAACTTGGAAATGGAAACATTAAATTGTCACAGACAAGTAATGTCGATAAAGAGGAGGAAGCTGTTACC
ATAGAGATGAATGAACCAGTTCAACTAACTTTTGCACTGAGGTACCTGAACTTCTTTACAAAAGCCACTC
CACTCTCTTCAACGGTGACACTCAGTATGTCTGCAGATGTACCCCTTGTTGTAGAGTATAAAATTGCGGA
TATGGGACACTTAAAATACTACTTGGCTCCCAAGATCGAGGATGAAGAAGGATCTTAGGGATCCACCGGA
TCTAGATAACTGATCATAATCAGCCATACCACATT
